Addgene plasmid #16812: XE184 rat Frizzled-2-myc-pCD
Depositing lab: Randall Moon. Depositing organization: University of Washington.
Backbone
  Vector backbone: pCS2+
  Backbone size w/o insert (bp): 4095
  Vector type: Xenopus Expression
Growth in bacteria
  Bacterial resistance: Ampicillin, 100 μg/mL
  Growth temperature: 37°C
  Growth strain: DH5alpha
  Copy number: High Copy
Gene/Insert
  Gene/Insert name: frizzled-2 (alt names: rfzd2; fzd2)
  Species: R. norvegicus (rat)
  Insert size (bp): 1912
  Entrez Gene: Fzd2 (a.k.a. Fz-10, Fzd10)
  Tag / fusion protein: myc
  Cloning method: Restriction Enzyme
  Sequencing primers: 5′ n/a
Terms and licenses: Academic/Nonprofit Terms; Industry Terms: Not Available to Industry
Depositor comments: The original rat Frizzled-2 cDNA, tagged with a single epitope in the third extracellular loop (at an introduced NheI site) was cloned into CS2+. The CMV promoter was removed as a Sal-I-HindIII fragment, and the SV40 promoter fragment of the vector pCD-PS (as a Sal-I-SmaI fragment) was cloned in, destroying the HindIII site. As a result, this construct places the cDNA under the control of an SV40 promoter. Reference: The untagged part of the insert was published by Wang et al., JBC 271: 4468 (1996). The myc-tagged insert was made by Jeff Brown, and the remainder of this unpublished construct was generated by Julia Yang-Snyder.
How to cite: XE184 rat Frizzled-2-myc-pCD was a gift from Randall Moon (Addgene plasmid # 16812 ; http://n2t.net/addgene:16812 ; RRID:Addgene_16812)
