[The description below was written by a language model from this plasmid's Addgene catalogue record.]
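Description:
XE184 rat Frizzled-2-myc-pCD is a modified pCS2+ expression plasmid, catalogued as a Xenopus expression vector, that carries the rat Frizzled-2 (Fzd2) cDNA. The backbone is listed at about 4.1 kb and the insert at about 1.9 kb. It is maintained in E. coli as a high-copy plasmid under ampicillin selection. No feature table accompanies the record, so the remaining backbone elements are not itemised; standard pCS2+ carries an SP6 promoter for in vitro transcription and an SV40 late polyadenylation signal, but the record does not say whether these are intact here.

The main difference from ordinary pCS2+ is the promoter. According to the depositor's comments, the CMV promoter was excised as a SalI-HindIII fragment. It was replaced with the SV40 promoter taken from the vector pCD-PS as a SalI-SmaI fragment, which destroyed the HindIII site. The Frizzled-2 cDNA is therefore transcribed from an SV40 promoter rather than from CMV. The encoded receptor, a seven-pass transmembrane Wnt receptor, bears a single myc epitope placed internally in the third extracellular loop at an engineered NheI site, not at either terminus. This position should expose the tag on the outer face of the membrane, which in principle allows antibody detection of the receptor at the cell surface.

The record gives no specific application. The design suits expression of epitope-tagged rat Frizzled-2 in Xenopus embryos, or in other cells where the SV40 promoter is active, to study Wnt/Frizzled signalling and receptor localisation. The depositor describes the final construct as unpublished, although the untagged cDNA was reported previously.
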