>Addgene plasmid #16812 | XE184 rat Frizzled-2-myc-pCD | addgene partial sequence | sequence record 23397 | 16812 with SP6
AATGTTTTTTGAGGATCCATCGATCGGCCAGCATGCGGGCCCGCAGCGCCCTGCCCCGCAGCGCCCTGCC
CCGCCTGCTGCTGCCACTGCTGCTGCTGCCGGCTGCCGGGCCGGCTCAGTTCCACGGGGAGAAGGGCATC
TCCATCCCGGACCACGGCTTCTGCCAGCCCATCTCCATCCCGCTGTGCACGGACATCGCCTACAACCAGA
CCATCATGCCCAACCTTCTTGGGCACACGAACCAAGAGGACGCGGGCCTGGAGGTGCATCAATTCTACCC
GCTGGTGAAGGTGCAGTGCTCGCCCGAGCTGCGCTTCTTCCTGTGCTCCATGTACGCTCCGGTGTGCACG
GTGCTGGAGCAGGCCATCCCGCCGTGCCGCTCCATCTGCGAACGCGCGCGCCAAGGCTGCGAGGCGCTCA
TGAACAAGTTCGGCTTCCAGTGGCCCGAGCGCCTCCGCTGCGAGCATTTCCCGCGTCACGGCGCGGAGCA
GATCTGCGTGGGCCAGAACCACTCCGAGGACGGAACTCCTGCGCTACTCACCACCGCGCCACCGTCTGGG
CTGCAGCCTGGCGCTGGTGGCACCCCGGGCGGCCCTGGCGGTGGTGGCGCGCCCCCGCGCTACGCCACTC
TGGAGCACCCTTTCCACTGTCCCCGCGTCCTCAAGGTGCCGTCCTATCTCAGCTATAAATTTCTGGGTGA
GCGNGATTGTNTNGCGCCCTGCCAGCCTGNACGGGCCGACCGCTACATGTTCTT
